>Addgene plasmid #50449 | pCDNA3 Flag MKK3b(Glu) | depositor partial sequence | sequence record 75397 | T7 and SP6 combined
TAAGGACGATGATGACAAAGAGTCGCCCGCCTCGAGCCAGCCCGCCAGCATGCCCCAGTCCAAAGGAAAA
TCCAAGAGGAAGAAGGATCTACGGATATCCTGCATGTCCAAGCCACCCGCACCCAACCCCACACCCCCCC
GGAACCTGGACTCCCGGACCTTCATCACCATTGGAGACAGAAACTTTGAGGTGGAGGCTGATGACTTGGT
GACCATCTCAGAACTGGGCCGTGGAGCCTATGGGGTGGTAGAGAAGGTGCGGCACGCCCAGAGCGGCACC
ATCATGGCCGTGAAGCGGATCCGGGCCACCGTGAACTCACAGGAGCAGAAGCGGCTGCTCATGGACCTGG
ACATCAACATGCGCACGGTCGACTGTTTCTACACTGTCACCTTCTACGGGGCACTATTCAGAGAGGGAGA
CGTGTGGATCTGCATGGAGCTCATGGACACATCCTTGGACAAGTTCTACCGGAAGGTGCTGGATAAAAAC
ATGACAATTCCAGAGGACATCCTTGGGGAGATTGCTGTGTCTATCGTGCGGGCCCTGGAGCATCTGCACA
GCAAGCTGTCGGTGATCCACAGAGATGTGAAGCCCTCCAATGTCCTTATCAACAAGGAGGGCCATGTGAA
GATGTGTGACTTTGGCATCAGTGGCTACTTGGTGGACGAGGTGGCCAAGGAGATGGATGCCGGCTGCAAG
CCCTACATGGCCCCTGAGAGGATCAACCCAGAGCTGAACCAGAAGGGCTACAATGTCAAGTCCGACGTCT
GGAGCCTGGGCATCACCATGATTGAGATGGCCATCCTGCGGTTCCCTTACGAGTCCTGGGGGACCCCGTT
CCAGCAGCTGAAGCAGGTGGTGGAGGAGCCGTCCCCCCAGCTCCCAGCCGACCGTTTCTCCCCCGAGTTT
GTGGACTTCACTGCTCAGTGCCTGAGGAAGAACCCCGCAGAGCGTATGAGCTACCTGGAGCTGATGGAGC
ACCCCTTCTTCACCTTGCACAAAACCAAGAAGACGGACATTGCTGCCTTCGTGAAGAAGATCCTGGGAGA
AGACTCATAGGGGCTGGGCCTCGGACAAGCCGAATTCCAGCACACTGG
