>Addgene plasmid #50449 | pCDNA3 Flag MKK3b(Glu) | addgene partial sequence | sequence record 78125 | CMV-F 5'-CGCAAATGGGCGGTAGGCGTG-3'
TAACTTAGAGAACCCACTGCTTACTGGCTTATCGAAATTAATACGACTCACTATAGGGAGACCCAAGCTT
CCACTTTGCAGCATGGACTATAAGGACGATGATGACAAAGAGTCGCCCGCCTCGAGCCAGCCCGCCAGCA
TGCCCCAGTCCAAAGGAAAATCCAAGAGGAAGAAGGATCTACGGATATCCTGCATGTCCAAGCCACCCGC
ACCCAACCCCACACCCCCCCGGAACCTGGACTCCCGGACCTTCATCACCATTGGAGACAGAAACTTTGAG
GTGGAGGCTGATGACTTGGTGACCATCTCAGAACTGGGCCGTGGAGCCTATGGGGTGGTAGAGAAGGTGC
GGCACGCCCAGAGCGGCACCATCATGGCCGTGAAGCGGATCCGGGCCACCGTGAACTCACAGGAGCAGAA
GCGGCTGCTCATGGACCTGGACATCAACATGCGCACGGTCGACTGTTTCTACACTGTCACCTTCTACGGG
GCACTATTCAGAGAGGGAGACGTGTGGATCTGCATGGAGCTCATGGACACATCCTTGGACAAGTTCTACC
GGAAGGTGCTGGATAAAAACATGACAATTCCAGAGGACATCCTTGGGGAGATTGCTGTGTCTATCGTGCG
GGCCCTGGAGCATCTGCACAGCAAGCTGTCGGTGATCCACAGAGATGTGAAGCCCTCCAATGTCCTTATC
AACAAGGAGGGCCATGTGAAGATGTGTGACTTTGGCATCAGTGGCTACTTGGTGGACGAGGTGGCCAAGG
AGATGGATGCCGGCTGCAAGCCCTACATGGCCCCT
