[The description below was written by a language model from this plasmid's Addgene catalogue record.]
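Description:
pCDNA3 Flag MKK3b(Glu) is a mammalian expression plasmid built on the Invitrogen pcDNA3 backbone, about 6.4 kb in total, of which roughly 1.0 kb is insert. It is maintained in E. coli as a high-copy plasmid under ampicillin selection. The record provides no feature table, so other backbone elements are not itemised. The listed BGH reverse sequencing primer is consistent with the bovine growth hormone polyadenylation region that normally follows the cloning site in pcDNA3. No mammalian selection marker is stated in the record.

The payload is the human MAP2K3 coding sequence in its isoform B form (MKK3b), cloned between HindIII and EcoRI sites that both remain intact, and transcribed from the strong constitutive CMV promoter. An N-terminal Flag epitope is fused to the kinase, allowing the expressed protein to be detected or immunoprecipitated with anti-Flag antibodies. The insert carries two substitutions, serine 218 to glutamic acid and threonine 222 to glutamic acid. In MAP kinase kinases, residues of this kind in the activation loop are the sites phosphorylated by upstream kinases, and replacing them with acidic residues mimics phosphorylation to give a constitutively active enzyme, which is what the "Glu" in the name refers to.

The stated purpose is to activate p38 in its signalling pathway. Transfecting the plasmid into mammalian cells therefore offers a way to switch on p38 MAP kinase signalling without an upstream stress or cytokine stimulus. This fits its origin in work on how MAP kinase kinases selectively activate different p38 isoforms.
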