Addgene plasmid #50449: pCDNA3 Flag MKK3b(Glu)
Purpose: activates p38 in the signaling pathway
Depositing lab: Roger Davis. Publication: Molecular determinants that mediate selective activation of p38 MAP kinase isoforms. Enslen H, Brancho DM, Davis RJ. EMBO J. 2000 Mar 15. 19(6):1301-11. 10.1093/emboj/19.6.1301 PubMed 10716930.
Backbone
  Vector backbone: pcDNA3
  Backbone manufacturer: Invitrogen
  Backbone size w/o insert (bp): 5400
  Total vector size (bp): 6441
  Vector type: Mammalian Expression
Growth in bacteria
  Bacterial resistance: Ampicillin, 100 μg/mL
  Growth temperature: 37°C
  Growth strain: DH5alpha
  Copy number: High Copy
Gene/Insert
  Gene/Insert name: MKK3b (alt names: MAP2K3 mitogen-activated protein kinase kinase 3; MKK3 isoform B)
  Species: H. sapiens (human)
  Insert size (bp): 1041
  Mutation: changed Serine 218 to Glutamic Acid, changed Threonine 222 to Glutamic Acid
  GenBank ID: NM_145109.2
  Entrez Gene: MAP2K3 (a.k.a. MAPKK3, MEK3, MKK3, PRKMK3, SAPKK-2, SAPKK2)
  Promoter: CMV
  Tag / fusion protein: Flag (N terminal on insert)
  Cloning method: Restriction Enzyme; 5′ cloning site Hind III (not destroyed); 3′ cloning site EcoRI (not destroyed)
  Sequencing primers: 5′ CMV-F; 3′ BGH-rev
Terms and licenses: Academic/Nonprofit Terms; Industry Terms: Not Available to Industry
How to cite: pCDNA3 Flag MKK3b(Glu) was a gift from Roger Davis (Addgene plasmid # 50449 ; http://n2t.net/addgene:50449 ; RRID:Addgene_50449)
